>Addgene plasmid #84964 | pPTK005-3a-αMF | addgene full sequence | sequence record 173354 | Addgene NGS Result
ATGAGATTTCCTTCAATTTTTACTGCTGTTTTATTCGCAGCATCCTCCGCATTAGCTGCTCCAGTCAACA
CTACAACAGAAGATGAAACGGCACAAATTCCGGCTGAAGCTGTCATCGGTTACTCAGATTTAGAAGGGGA
TTTCGATGTTGCTGTTTTGCCATTTTCCAACAGCACAAATAACGGGTTATTGTTTATAAATACTACTATT
GCCAGCATTGCTGCTAAAGAAGAAGGGGTATCTCTCGAGAAAAGAGAGGCTGAAGCTGGTTCTTGAGACC
AGACCAATAAAAAACGCCCGGCGGCAACCGAGCGTTCTGAACAAATCCAGATGGAGTTCTGAGGTCATTA
CTGGATCTATCAACAGGAGTCCAAGCGAGCTCGATATCAAATTACGCCCCGCCCTGCCACTCATCGCAGT
ACTGTTGTAATTCATTAAGCATTCTGCCGACATGGAAGCCATCACAAACGGCATGATGAACCTGAATCGC
CAGCGGCATCAGCACCTTGTCGCCTTGCGTATAATATTTGCCCATGGTGAAAACGGGGGCGAAGAAGTTG
TCCATATTGGCCACGTTTAAATCAAAACTGGTGAAACTCACCCAGGGATTGGCTGAAACGAAAAACATAT
TCTCAATAAACCCTTTAGGGAAATAGGCCAGGTTTTCACCGTAACACGCCACATCTTGCGAATATATGTG
TAGAAACTGCCGGAAATCGTCGTGGTATTCACTCCAGAGCGATGAAAACGTTTCAGTTTGCTCATGGAAA
ACGGTGTAACAAGGGTGAACACTATCCCATATCACCAGCTCACCGTCTTTCATTGCCATACGAAATTCCG
GATGAGCATTCATCAGGCGGGCAAGAATGTGAATAAAGGCCGGATAAAACTTGTGCTTATTTTTCTTTAC
GGTCTTTAAAAAGGCCGTAATATCCAGCTGAACGGTCTGGTTATAGGTACATTGAGCAACTGACTGAAAT
GCCTCAAAATGTTCTTTACGATGCCATTGGGATATATCAACGGTGGTATATCCAGTGATTTTTTTCTCCA
TTTTAGCTTCCTTAGCTCCTGAAAATCTCGATAACTCAAAAAATACGCCCGGTAGTGATCTTATTTCATT
ATGGTGAAAGTTGGAACCTCTTACGTGCCCGATCAATCATGACCAAAATCCCTTAACGTGAGTTTTCGTT
CCACTGAGCGTCAGACCCCGTAGAAAAGATCAAAGGATCTTCTTGAGATCCTTTTTTTCTGCGCGTAATC
TGCTGCTTGCAAACAAAAAAACCACCGCTACCAGCGGTGGTTTGTTTGCCGGATCAAGAGCTACCAACTC
TTTTTCCGAAGGTAACTGGCTTCAGCAGAGCGCAGATACCAAATACTGTTCTTCTAGTGTAGCCGTAGTT
AGGCCACCACTTCAAGAACTCTGTAGCACCGCCTACATACCTCGCTCTGCTAATCCTGTTACCAGTGGCT
GCTGCCAGTGGCGATAAGTCGTGTCTTACCGGGTTGGACTCAAGACGATAGTTACCGGATAAGGCGCAGC
GGTCGGGCTGAACGGGGGGTTCGTGCACACAGCCCAGCTTGGAGCGAACGACCTACACCGAACTGAGATA
CCTACAGCGTGAGCTATGAGAAAGCGCCACGCTTCCCGAAGGGAGAAAGGCGGACAGGTATCCGGTAAGC
GGCAGGGTCGGAACAGGAGAGCGCACGAGGGAGCTTCCAGGGGGAAACGCCTGGTATCTTTATAGTCCTG
TCGGGTTTCGCCACCTCTGACTTGAGCGTCGATTTTTGTGATGCTCGTCAGGGGGGCGGAGCCTATGGAA
AAACGCCAGCAACGCGGCCTTTTTACGGTTCCTGGCCTTTTGCTGGCCTTTTGCTCACATGTTCTTTCCT
GCGTTATCCCCTGATTCTGTGGATAACCGTAGTCGGTCTCAT
Features (pLannotate 1.2.2; 5 found; start..end, strand, type, name):
      1..267     +  CDS            α-factor secretion signal: N-terminal secretion signal from S. cerevisiae alpha-factor; MFα1; Cleavage by the Kex2 protease occurs after the dibasic KR sequence. The EA dipeptides are then removed by dipeptidyl aminopeptidase A.
    287..321     -  terminator     lambda t0 terminator: minimal transcription terminator from phage lambda (Scholtissek and Grosse, 1987)
    395..1051    -  CDS            cat: CAT_ECOLX - Experimental evidence at protein level: Swiss-Prot protein existence level 1. This enzyme is an effector of chloramphenicol resistance in bacteria. From Escherichia coli. This protein is used as a marker in many commonly used cloning vectors, such as pACYC184.
   1052..1149    -  promoter       cat promoter: promoter of the E. coli cat gene encoding chloramphenicol acetyltransferase
   1233..1821    +  rep_origin     ori: high-copy-number ColE1/pMB1/pBR322/pUC origin of replication
