[The description below was written by a language model from this plasmid's Addgene catalogue record and pLannotate feature annotations shown in this document.]
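Description:
pPTK005-3a-αMF is a small (about 1.9 kb) part-storage plasmid from a modular cloning toolkit for building Pichia pastoris secretion libraries. It is built on the pYTK001 entry vector of the yeast MoClo toolkit and follows the same design rules, so it is compatible with that existing part collection. The backbone is minimal and purely bacterial: a high-copy ColE1/pUC-type origin of replication and a chloramphenicol acetyltransferase (cat) gene driven by its own promoter and followed by a lambda t0 terminator, which gives chloramphenicol selection in E. coli. It contains no yeast origin, yeast marker, or integration sequences, so despite the "yeast expression" classification it is not itself an expression vector; those functions come from other parts combined during assembly.

The payload is a 267 bp synthetic sequence encoding the α-mating factor (MFα1) secretion signal originally from S. cerevisiae, stored as a "Type 3a" part, the position in the toolkit scheme reserved for the N-terminal portion of a coding sequence. The part was inserted through BsmBI sites that were destroyed during cloning, and it has no promoter of its own. When assembled upstream of and in frame with a coding sequence, between a promoter part and a terminator part, the leader directs the fusion protein into the secretory pathway. Kex2 protease then cleaves after the dibasic KR motif, and dipeptidyl aminopeptidase A trims the remaining EA dipeptides to release the mature protein. The plasmid is intended as one of several interchangeable secretion-signal parts for combinatorial assembly, allowing screening for efficient secretion of a protein of interest.
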