Addgene plasmid #84964: pPTK005-3a-αMF
Purpose: Type 3a, α-mating factor - secretion signal
Depositing lab: Volker Sieber. Depositing organization: Technische Universitaet Muenchen (TUM). Publication: A Modular Toolkit for Generating Pichia pastoris Secretion Libraries. Obst U, Lu TK, Sieber V. ACS Synth Biol. 2017 Mar 15. doi: 10.1021/acssynbio.6b00337. PubMed 28252957.
Backbone
  Vector backbone: pYTK001-EntryVector
  Backbone manufacturer: Lee et al. (2015), ACS Synth. Biol. 4, 975–986.
  Backbone size w/o insert (bp): 1662
  Total vector size (bp): 1932
  Vector type: Yeast Expression, Synthetic Biology
Growth in bacteria
  Bacterial resistance: Chloramphenicol, 25 μg/mL
  Growth temperature: 37°C
  Growth strain: DH5alpha
  Copy number: High Copy
Gene/Insert
  Gene/Insert name: α-mating factor secretion tag (alt name: αMF)
  Species: Synthetic
  Insert size (bp): 267
  Promoter: Non
  Cloning method: Restriction Enzyme; 5′ cloning site BsmBI (destroyed during cloning); 3′ cloning site BsmBI (destroyed during cloning)
  Sequencing primers: 5′ ccttttgctggccttttgctc; 3′ ccagtaatgacctcagaactcc
Terms and licenses: Academic/Nonprofit Terms; Industry Terms: Not Available to Industry
Depositor comments: Design of this plasmid was performed according to the described Methods in Lee et al. 2015 (A Highly Characterized Yeast Toolkit for Modular, Multipart Assembly) and this plasmid is compatible with the existing toolkit (MoClo-YTK, Kit number 1000000061)
How to cite: pPTK005-3a-αMF was a gift from Volker Sieber (Addgene plasmid # 84964 ; http://n2t.net/addgene:84964 ; RRID:Addgene_84964)
